>Addgene plasmid #87848 | pCR2.1_HBB_A | depositor full sequence | sequence record 180623 | pCR2.1_HBB_A sequence 4256 bps
AGCGCCCAATACGCAAACCGCCTCTCCCCGCGCGTTGGCCGATTCATTAATGCAGCTGGCACGACAGGTT
TCCCGACTGGAAAGCGGGCAGTGAGCGCAACGCAATTAATGTGAGTTAGCTCACTCATTAGGCACCCCAG
GCTTTACACTTTATGCTTCCGGCTCGTATGTTGTGTGGAATTGTGAGCGGATAACAATTTCACACAGGAA
ACAGCTATGACCATGATTACGCCAAGCTTGGTACCGAGCTCGGATCCACTAGTAACGGCCGCCAGTGTGC
TGGAATTCGGCTTCACAGTGCAGCTCACTCAGTGTGGCAAAGGTGCCCTTGAGGTTGTCCAGGTGAGCCA
GGCCATCACTAAAGGCACCGAGCACTTTCTTGCCATGAGCCTTCACCTTAGGGTTGCCCATAACAGCATC
AGGAGTGGACAGATCCCCAAAGGACTCAAAGAACCTCTGGGTCCAAGGGTAGACCACCAGCAGCCTAAGG
GTGGGAAAATAGACTGCCCAGGGCCTCACCACCAACTTCATCCACGTTCACCTTGCCCCACAGGGCAGTA
ACGGCAGACTTCTCCTCAGGAGTCAGATGCACCATGGTGTCTGTTTGAGGTTGCTAGTGAAAGCCGAATT
CTGCAGATATCCATCACACTGGCGGCCGCTCGAGCATGCATCTAGAGGGCCCAATTCGCCCTATAGTGAG
TCGTATTACAATTCACTGGCCGTCGTTTTACAACGTCGTGACTGGGAAAACCCTGGCGTTACCCAACTTA
ATCGCCTTGCAGCACATCCCCCTTTCGCCAGCTGGCGTAATAGCGAAGAGGCCCGCACCGATCGCCCTTC
CCAACAGTTGCGCAGCCTGAATGGCGAATGG
[124 nt withheld, positions 872-995]
C
[91 nt withheld, positions 997-1087]
A
[49 nt withheld, positions 1089-1137]
CCTTTGACGTTGGAGTCCACGTTCTTT
[37 nt withheld, positions 1165-1201]
ACCCTATCTCGGTCTATTCTTTTGATTTATAAGGGATTTTGCCGATTTCGGCCTATTGGTTAAAAAATGA
GCTGATTTAACAAAAATTTAACGCGAATTTTAACAAAATTCAGGGCGCAAGGGCTGCTAAAGGAAGCGGA
ACACGTAGAAAGCCAGTCCGCAGAAACGGTGCTGACCCCGGATGAATGTCAGCTACTGGGCTATCTGGAC
AAGGGAAAACGCAAGCGCAAAGAGAAAGCAGGTAGCTTGCAGTGGGCTTACATGGCGATAGCTAGACTGG
GCGGTTTTATGGACAGCAAGCGAACCGGAATTGCCAGCTGGGGCGCCCTCTGGTAAGGTTGGGAAGCCCT
GCAAAGTAAACTGGATGGCTTTCTTGCCGCCAAGGATCTGATGGCGCAGGGGATCAAGATCTGATCAAGA
GACAGGATGAGGATCGTTTCGCATGATTGAACAAGATGGATTGCACGCAGGTTCTCCGGCCGCTTGGGTG
GAGAGGCTATTCGGCTATGACTGGGCACAACAGACAATCGGCTGCTCTGATGCCGCCGTGTTCCGGCTGT
CAGCGCAGGGGCGCCCGGTTCTTTTTGTCAAGACCGACCTGTCCGGTGCCCTGAATGAACTGCAGGACGA
GGCAGCGCGGCTATCGTGGCTGGCCACGACGGGCGTTCCTTGCGCAGCTGTGCTCGACGTTGTCACTGAA
GCGGGAAGGGACTGGCTGCTATTGGGCGAAGTGCCGGGGCAGGATCTCCTGTCATCCCACCTTGCTCCTG
CCGAGAAAGTATCCATCATGGCTGATGCAATGCGGCGGCTGCATACGCTTGATCCGGCTACCTGCCCATT
CGACCACCAAGCGAAACATCGCATCGAGCGAGCACGTACTCGGATGGAAGCCGGTCTTGTCGATCAGGAT
GATCTGGACGAAGAGCATCAGGGGCTCGCGCCAGCCGAACTGTTCGCCAGGCTCAAGGCGCGCATGCCCG
ACGGCGAGGATCTCGTCGTGACCCATGGCGATGCCTGCTTGCCGAATATCATGGTGGAAAATGGCCGCTT
TTCTGGATTCATCGACTGTGGCCGGCTGGGTGTGGCGGACCGCTATCAGGACATAGCGTTGGCTACCCGT
GATATTGCTGAAGAGCTTGGCGGCGAATGGGCTGACCGCTTCCTCGTGCTTTACGGTATCGCCGCTCCCG
ATTCGCAGCGCATCGCCTTCTATCGCCTTCTTGACGAGTTCTTCTGAATTGAAAAAGGAAGAGTATGAGT
ATTCAACATTTCCGTGTCGCCCTTATTCCCTTTTTTGCGGCATTTTGCCTTCCTGTTTTTGCTCACCCAG
AAACGCTGGTGAAAGTAAAAGATGCTGAAGATCAGTTGGGTGCACGAGTGGGTTACATCGAACTGGATCT
CAACAGCGGTAAGATCCTTGAGAGTTTTCGCCCCGAAGAACGTTTTCCAATGATGAGCACTTTTAAAGTT
CTGCTATGTGGCGCGGTATTATCCCGTATTGACGCCGGGCAAGAGCAACTCGGTCGCCGCATACACTATT
CTCAGAATGACTTGGTTGAGTACTCACCAGTCACAGAAAAGCATCTTACGGATGGCATGACAGTAAGAGA
ATTATGCAGTGCTGCCATAACCATGAGTGATAACACTGCGGCCAACTTACTTCTGACAACGATCGGAGGA
CCGAAGGAGCTAACCGCTTTTTTGCACAACATGGGGGATCATGTAACTCGCCTTGATCGTTGGGAACCGG
AGCTGAATGAAGCCATACCAAACGACGAGCGTGACACCACGATGCCTGTAGCAATGGCAACAACGTTGCG
CAAACTATTAACTGGCGAACTACTTACTCTAGCTTCCCGGCAACAATTAATAGACTGGATGGAGGCGGAT
AAAGTTGCAGGACCACTTCTGCGCTCGGCCCTTCCGGCTGGCTGGTTTATTGCTGATAAATCTGGAGCCG
GTGAGCGTGGGTCTCGCGGTATCATTGCAGCACTGGGGCCAGATGGTAAGCCCTCCCGTATCGTAGTTAT
CTACACGACGGGGAGTCAGGCAACTATGGATGAACGAAATAGACAGATCGCTGAGATAGGTGCCTCACTG
ATTAAGCATTGGTAACTGTCAGACCAAGTTTACTCATATATACTTTAGATTGATTTAAAACTTCATTTTT
AATTTAAAAGGATCTAGGTGAAGATCCTTTTTGATAATCTCATGACCAAAATCCCTTAACGTGAGTTTTC
GTTCCACTGAGCGTCAGACCCCGTAGAAAAGATCAAAGGATCTTCTTGAGATCCTTTTTTTCTGCGCGTA
ATCTGCTGCTTGCAAACAAAAAAACCACCGCTACCAGCGGTGGTTTGTTTGCCGGATCAAGAGCTACCAA
CTCTTTTTCCGAAGGTAACTGGCTTCAGCAGAGCGCAGATACCAAATACTGTTCTTCTAGTGTAGCCGTA
GTTAGGCCACCACTTCAAGAACTCTGTAGCACCGCCTACATACCTCGCTCTGCTAATCCTGTTACCAGTG
GCTGCTGCCAGTGGCGATAAGTCGTGTCTTACCGGGTTGGACTCAAGACGATAGTTACCGGATAAGGCGC
AGCGGTCGGGCTGAACGGGGGGTTCGTGCACACAGCCCAGCTTGGAGCGAACGACCTACACCGAACTGAG
ATACCTACAGCGTGAGCTATGAGAAAGCGCCACGCTTCCCGAAGGGAGAAAGGCGGACAGGTATCCGGTA
AGCGGCAGGGTCGGAACAGGAGAGCGCACGAGGGAGCTTCCAGGGGGAAACGCCTGGTATCTTTATAGTC
CTGTCGGGTTTCGCCACCTCTGACTTGAGCGTCGATTTTTGTGATGCTCGTCAGGGGGGCGGAGCCTATG
GAAAAACGCCAGCAACGCGGCCTTTTTACGGTTCCTGGCCTTTTGCTGGCCTTTTGCTCACATGTTCTTT
CCTGCGTTATCCCCTGATTCTGTGGATAACCGTATTACCGCCTTTGAGTGAGCTGATACCGCTCGCCGCA
GCCGAACGACCGAGCGCAGCGAGTCAGTGAGCGAGGAAGCGGAAG
Features (pLannotate 1.2.2; 14 found; start..end, strand, type, name):
      2..94      +  CDS            lacI (fragment): lac repressor; lacI; The lac repressor binds to the lac operator to inhibit transcription in E. coli. This inhibition can be relieved by adding lactose or isopropyl-β-D-thiogalactopyranoside (IPTG).
    107..128     +  protein_bind   CAP binding site: CAP binding activates transcription in the presence of cAMP. E. coli catabolite activator protein
    143..173     +  promoter       lac promoter: promoter for the E. coli lac operon
    181..197     +  protein_bind   lac operator: The lac repressor binds to the lac operator to inhibit transcription in E. coli. This inhibition can be relieved by adding lactose or isopropyl-β-D-thiogalactopyranoside (IPTG). lac repressor encoded by lacI
    292..486     -  CDS            HBB (fragment): HBB_GORGO - Experimental evidence at protein level: Swiss-Prot protein existence level 1. Involved in oxygen transport from the lung to the various peripheral tissues. From Gorilla gorilla gorilla (Western lowland gorilla).
    500..595     -  CDS            HBB (fragment): HBB_GORGO - Experimental evidence at protein level: Swiss-Prot protein existence level 1. Involved in oxygen transport from the lung to the various peripheral tissues. From Gorilla gorilla gorilla (Western lowland gorilla).
    690..708     -  promoter       T7 promoter: promoter for bacteriophage T7 RNA polymerase
    711..868     +  CDS            lacZα (fragment): LacZα fragment of β-galactosidase; lacZ fragment
    872..1300    +  rep_origin     f1 ori (sequence partly withheld): f1 bacteriophage origin of replication; arrow indicates direction of (+) strand synthesis
   1313..1612    +  CDS            tnpA (fragment): TN5P_ECOLX - Also known as tnp. Experimental evidence at protein level: Swiss-Prot protein existence level 1. Mediates transposition of transposon Tn5 by a 'cut and paste' mechanism. First, the monomeric transposase binds the 19 bp inverted DNA repeats flanking the transposon. Then, dimerization of the DNA- bound transposase creates a synaptic DNA complex. After nicking of the first DNA strand, excision of the transposon proceeds through a series of intermediates. The transposase then mediates the insertion of the transposon at a new site by strand transfer. The activity of the wild- type tran
   1644..2435    +  CDS            neo: KKA2_KLEPN - Also known as kan, nptII. Experimental evidence at protein level: Swiss-Prot protein existence level 1. Resistance to kanamycin, neomycin, paromomycin, ribostamycin, butirosin and gentamicin B. From Klebsiella pneumoniae.
   2439..2455    +  promoter       AmpR promoter (fragment): bla
   2456..3316    +  CDS            AmpR: β-lactamase; bla; confers resistance to ampicillin, carbenicillin, and related antibiotics
   3487..4075    +  rep_origin     ori: high-copy-number ColE1/pMB1/pBR322/pUC origin of replication
