>Addgene plasmid #87848 | pCR2.1_HBB_A | addgene full sequence | sequence record 313713 | Addgene NGS Result
TATTACGCCAGCTGGCGAAAGGGGGATGTGCTGCAAGGCGATTAAGTTGGGTAACGCCAGGGTTTTCCCA
GTCACGACGTTGTAAAACGACGGCCAGTGAATTGTAATACGACTCACTATAGGGCGAATTGGGCCCTCTA
GATGCATGCTCGAGCGGCCGCCAGTGTGATGGATATCTGCAGAATTCGGCTTTCACTAGCAACCTCAAAC
AGACACCATGGTGCACCTGACTCCTGAGGAGAAGTCTGCCGTTACTGCCCTGTGGGGCAAGGTGAACGTG
GATGAAGTTGGTGGTGAGGCCCTGGGCAGTCTATTTTCCCACCCTTAGGCTGCTGGTGGTCTACCCTTGG
ACCCAGAGGTTCTTTGAGTCCTTTGGGGATCTGTCCACTCCTGATGCTGTTATGGGCAACCCTAAGGTGA
AGGCTCATGGCAAGAAAGTGCTCGGTGCCTTTAGTGATGGCCTGGCTCACCTGGACAACCTCAAGGGCAC
CTTTGCCACACTGAGTGAGCTGCACTGTGAAGCCGAATTCCAGCACACTGGCGGCCGTTACTAGTGGATC
CGAGCTCGGTACCAAGCTTGGCGTAATCATGGTCATAGCTGTTTCCTGTGTGAAATTGTTATCCGCTCAC
AATTCCACACAACATACGAGCCGGAAGCATAAAGTGTAAAGCCTGGGGTGCCTAATGAGTGAGCTAACTC
ACATTAATTGCGTTGCGCTCACTGCCCGCTTTCCAGTCGGGAAACCTGTCGTGCCAGCTGCATTAATGAA
TCGGCCAACGCGCGGGGAGAGGCGGTTTGCGTATTGGGCGCTCTTCCGCTTCCTCGCTCACTGACTCGCT
GCGCTCGGTCGTTCGGCTGCGGCGAGCGGTATCAGCTCACTCAAAGGCGGTAATACGGTTATCCACAGAA
TCAGGGGATAACGCAGGAAAGAACATGTGAGCAAAAGGCCAGCAAAAGGCCAGGAACCGTAAAAAGGCCG
CGTTGCTGGCGTTTTTCCATAGGCTCCGCCCCCCTGACGAGCATCACAAAAATCGACGCTCAAGTCAGAG
GTGGCGAAACCCGACAGGACTATAAAGATACCAGGCGTTTCCCCCTGGAAGCTCCCTCGTGCGCTCTCCT
GTTCCGACCCTGCCGCTTACCGGATACCTGTCCGCCTTTCTCCCTTCGGGAAGCGTGGCGCTTTCTCATA
GCTCACGCTGTAGGTATCTCAGTTCGGTGTAGGTCGTTCGCTCCAAGCTGGGCTGTGTGCACGAACCCCC
CGTTCAGCCCGACCGCTGCGCCTTATCCGGTAACTATCGTCTTGAGTCCAACCCGGTAAGACACGACTTA
TCGCCACTGGCAGCAGCCACTGGTAACAGGATTAGCAGAGCGAGGTATGTAGGCGGTGCTACAGAGTTCT
TGAAGTGGTGGCCTAACTACGGCTACACTAGAAGAACAGTATTTGGTATCTGCGCTCTGCTGAAGCCAGT
TACCTTCGGAAAAAGAGTTGGTAGCTCTTGATCCGGCAAACAAACCACCGCTGGTAGCGGTGGTTTTTTT
GTTTGCAAGCAGCAGATTACGCGCAGAAAAAAAGGATCTCAAGAAGATCCTTTGATCTTTTCTACGGGGT
CTGACGCTCAGTGGAACGAAAACTCACGTTAAGGGATTTTGGTCATGAGATTATCAAAAAGGATCTTCAC
CTAGATCCTTTTAAATTAAAAATGAAGTTTTAAATCAATCTAAAGTATATATGAGTAAACTTGGTCTGAC
AGTTACCAATGCTTAATCAGTGAGGCACCTATCTCAGCGATCTGTCTATTTCGTTCATCCATAGTTGCCT
GACTCCCCGTCGTGTAGATAACTACGATACGGGAGGGCTTACCATCTGGCCCCAGTGCTGCAATGATACC
GCGAGACCCACGCTCACCGGCTCCAGATTTATCAGCAATAAACCAGCCAGCCGGAAGGGCCGAGCGCAGA
AGTGGTCCTGCAACTTTATCCGCCTCCATCCAGTCTATTAATTGTTGCCGGGAAGCTAGAGTAAGTAGTT
CGCCAGTTAATAGTTTGCGCAACGTTGTTGCCATTGCTACAGGCATCGTGGTGTCACGCTCGTCGTTTGG
TATGGCTTCATTCAGCTCCGGTTCCCAACGATCAAGGCGAGTTACATGATCCCCCATGTTGTGCAAAAAA
GCGGTTAGCTCCTTCGGTCCTCCGATCGTTGTCAGAAGTAAGTTGGCCGCAGTGTTATCACTCATGGTTA
TGGCAGCACTGCATAATTCTCTTACTGTCATGCCATCCGTAAGATGCTTTTCTGTGACTGGTGAGTACTC
AACCAAGTCATTCTGAGAATAGTGTATGCGGCGACCGAGTTGCTCTTGCCCGGCGTCAATACGGGATAAT
ACCGCGCCACATAGCAGAACTTTAAAAGTGCTCATCATTGGAAAACGTTCTTCGGGGCGAAAACTCTCAA
GGATCTTACCGCTGTTGAGATCCAGTTCGATGTAACCCACTCGTGCACCCAACTGATCTTCAGCATCTTT
TACTTTCACCAGCGTTTCTGGGTGAGCAAAAACAGGAAGGCAAAATGCCGCAAAAAAGGGAATAAGGGCG
ACACGGAAATGTTGAATACTCATACTCTTCCTTTTTCAATTCAGAAGAACTCGTCAAGAAGGCGATAGAA
GGCGATGCGCTGCGAATCGGGAGCGGCGATACCGTAAAGCACGAGGAAGCGGTCAGCCCATTCGCCGCCA
AGCTCTTCAGCAATATCACGGGTAGCCAACGCTATGTCCTGATAGCGGTCCGCCACACCCAGCCGGCCAC
AGTCGATGAATCCAGAAAAGCGGCCATTTTCCACCATGATATTCGGCAAGCAGGCATCGCCATGGGTCAC
GACGAGATCCTCGCCGTCGGGCATGCGCGCCTTGAGCCTGGCGAACAGTTCGGCTGGCGCGAGCCCCTGA
TGCTCTTCGTCCAGATCATCCTGATCGACAAGACCGGCTTCCATCCGAGTACGTGCTCGCTCGATGCGAT
GTTTCGCTTGGTGGTCGAATGGGCAGGTAGCCGGATCAAGCGTATGCAGCCGCCGCATTGCATCAGCCAT
GATGGATACTTTCTCGGCAGGAGCAAGGTGGGATGACAGGAGATCCTGCCCCGGCACTTCGCCCAATAGC
AGCCAGTCCCTTCCCGCTTCAGTGACAACGTCGAGCACAGCTGCGCAAGGAACGCCCGTCGTGGCCAGCC
ACGATAGCCGCGCTGCCTCGTCCTGCAGTTCATTCAGGGCACCGGACAGGTCGGTCTTGACAAAAAGAAC
CGGGCGCCCCTGCGCTGACAGCCGGAACACGGCGGCATCAGAGCAGCCGATTGTCTGTTGTGCCCAGTCA
TAGCCGAATAGCCTCTCCACCCAAGCGGCCGGAGAACCTGCGTGCAATCCATCTTGTTCAATCATGCGAA
ACGATCCTCATCCTGTCTCTTGATCAGATCTTGATCCCCTGCGCCATCAGATCCTTGGCGGCAAGAAAGC
CATCCAGTTTACTTTGCAGGGCTTCCCAACCTTACCAGAGGGCGCCCCAGCTGGCAATTCCGGTTCGCTT
GCTGTCCATAAAACCGCCCAGTCTAGCTATCGCCATGTAAGCCCACTGCAAGCTACCTGCTTTCTCTTTG
CGCTTGCGTTTTCCCTTGTCCAGATAGCCCAGTAGCTGACATTCATCCGGGGTCAGCACCGTTTCTGCGG
ACTGGCTTTCTACGTGTTCCGCTTCCTTTAGCAGCCCTTGCGCCCTGAATTTTGTTAAAATTCGCGTTAA
ATTTTTGTTAAATCAGCTCATTTTTTAACCAATAGGCCGAAATCGGCAAAATCCCTTATAAATCAAAAGA
ATAGACCGAGATAGGGT
[37 nt withheld, positions 3868-3904]
AAAGAACGTGGACTCCAACGTCAAAGG
[49 nt withheld, positions 3932-3980]
T
[91 nt withheld, positions 3982-4072]
G
[124 nt withheld, positions 4074-4197]
CCATTCGCCATTCAGGCTGCGCAACTGTTGGGAAGGGCGATCGGTGCGGGCCTCTTCGC
Features (pLannotate 1.2.2; 14 found; start..end, strand, type, name):
    105..123     +  promoter       T7 promoter: promoter for bacteriophage T7 RNA polymerase
    218..313     +  CDS            HBB (fragment): HBB_GORGO - Experimental evidence at protein level: Swiss-Prot protein existence level 1. Involved in oxygen transport from the lung to the various peripheral tissues. From Gorilla gorilla gorilla (Western lowland gorilla).
    327..521     +  CDS            HBB (fragment): HBB_GORGO - Experimental evidence at protein level: Swiss-Prot protein existence level 1. Involved in oxygen transport from the lung to the various peripheral tissues. From Gorilla gorilla gorilla (Western lowland gorilla).
    616..632     -  protein_bind   lac operator: The lac repressor binds to the lac operator to inhibit transcription in E. coli. This inhibition can be relieved by adding lactose or isopropyl-β-D-thiogalactopyranoside (IPTG). lac repressor encoded by lacI
    640..670     -  promoter       lac promoter: promoter for the E. coli lac operon
    685..706     -  protein_bind   CAP binding site: CAP binding activates transcription in the presence of cAMP. E. coli catabolite activator protein
    719..811     -  CDS            lacI (fragment): lac repressor; lacI; The lac repressor binds to the lac operator to inhibit transcription in E. coli. This inhibition can be relieved by adding lactose or isopropyl-β-D-thiogalactopyranoside (IPTG).
    994..1582    -  rep_origin     ori: high-copy-number ColE1/pMB1/pBR322/pUC origin of replication
   1753..2613    -  CDS            AmpR: β-lactamase; bla; confers resistance to ampicillin, carbenicillin, and related antibiotics
   2614..2630    -  promoter       AmpR promoter (fragment): bla
   2634..3425    -  CDS            neo: KKA2_KLEPN - Also known as kan, nptII. Experimental evidence at protein level: Swiss-Prot protein existence level 1. Resistance to kanamycin, neomycin, paromomycin, ribostamycin, butirosin and gentamicin B. From Klebsiella pneumoniae.
   3457..3756    -  CDS            tnpA (fragment): TN5P_ECOLX - Also known as tnp. Experimental evidence at protein level: Swiss-Prot protein existence level 1. Mediates transposition of transposon Tn5 by a 'cut and paste' mechanism. First, the monomeric transposase binds the 19 bp inverted DNA repeats flanking the transposon. Then, dimerization of the DNA- bound transposase creates a synaptic DNA complex. After nicking of the first DNA strand, excision of the transposon proceeds through a series of intermediates. The transposase then mediates the insertion of the transposon at a new site by strand transfer. The activity of the wild- type tran
   3769..4197    -  rep_origin     f1 ori (sequence partly withheld): f1 bacteriophage origin of replication; arrow indicates direction of (+) strand synthesis
   4201..102     -  CDS            lacZα (fragment) (across the origin): LacZα fragment of β-galactosidase; lacZ fragment
