[The description below was written by a language model from this plasmid's Addgene catalogue record and pLannotate feature annotations shown in this document.]
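Description:
pCR2.1_HBB_A is a small bacterial cloning plasmid (4,256 bp) built by TOPO cloning a human β-globin cDNA fragment into the commercial pCR2.1-TOPO backbone. It replicates in E. coli from a high-copy ColE1/pUC-type origin and carries both a β-lactamase gene (ampicillin resistance) and a Tn5-derived neo/nptII gene (kanamycin resistance). The catalogue also lists neomycin/G418 as a selectable marker, but the feature table shows no eukaryotic promoter driving neo. An f1 origin is present, which permits single-stranded DNA production. The insert interrupts the lacZα region downstream of the lac promoter, operator and CAP site. It lies in the sense orientation relative to the flanking T7 promoter and antisense to the lac promoter. M13 forward and reverse primer sites are listed for sequencing across it.

The insert, recorded as 328 or 329 bp, comes from the aberrantly spliced HBB transcript produced by the IVSI-110 (G>A; c.93-21G>A) β-thalassaemia mutation. It spans the exon 1–exon 2 junction with 19 nucleotides of intron 1 retained between them. The automated annotation is consistent with this, showing two HBB coding fragments separated by a short unannotated gap. It labels them by homology to gorilla β-globin, but the catalogue gives the source as human. The two feature tables, one from the depositor sequence and one from repository sequencing, describe the same molecule in opposite orientations with different start points.

Although catalogued as a bacterial expression vector, the plasmid mainly serves to hold a defined template. The associated publication concerns relative and absolute quantification of aberrant versus normal HBB splice variants, which suggests use as a reference standard for such assays, although the record does not spell this out.
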