Addgene plasmid #87848: pCR2.1_HBB_A
Purpose: pCR2.1-based plasmid holding a 328-bp fragment containing the exon-1-exon-2 splice border of aberrant HBB[IVSI-110(G>A)] human β-globin mRNA
Depositing lab: Marina Kleanthous. Depositing organization: Cyprus Institute of Neurology and Genetics (CING). Publication: Relative and Absolute Quantification of Aberrant and Normal Splice Variants in HBB(IVSI-110 (G > A)) beta-Thalassemia. Patsali P, Papasavva P, Christou S, Sitarou M, Antoniou MN, Lederer CW, Kleanthous M. Int J Mol Sci. 2020 Sep 11;21(18). pii: ijms21186671. doi: 10.3390/ijms21186671. PubMed 32933098.
Backbone
  Vector backbone: pCR2.1-TOPO
  Backbone manufacturer: Invitrogen (Life Technologies)
  Backbone size w/o insert (bp): 3930
  Total vector size (bp): 4256
  Vector type: Bacterial Expression
  Selectable markers: Neomycin (select with G418)
Growth in bacteria
  Bacterial resistance: Ampicillin and Kanamycin, 100 & 50 μg/mL
  Growth temperature: 37°C
  Growth strain: DH5alpha
  Copy number: High Copy
Gene/Insert
  Gene/Insert name: Homo sapiens hemoglobin subunit beta (HBB), Aberrant cDNA fragment (Exon1/19nt mispliced Intron1 + Exon2)
  Species: H. sapiens (human)
  Insert size (bp): 329
  Mutation: HBB(IVSI-110) β-thalassaemia misplicing mutation (HGVS name: HBB:c.93-21G>A)
  GenBank ID: NM_000518.4
  Entrez Gene: HBB (a.k.a. CD113t-C, ECYT6, beta-globin)
  Cloning method: TOPO Cloning
  Sequencing primers: 5′ M13 Reverse Primer; 3′ M13 Forward Primer
Resource information
  A portion of this plasmid was derived from a plasmid made by: Petros Patsali
Terms and licenses: Academic/Nonprofit Terms; Industry Terms: Not Available to Industry
How to cite: pCR2.1_HBB_A was a gift from Marina Kleanthous (Addgene plasmid # 87848 ; http://n2t.net/addgene:87848 ; RRID:Addgene_87848)
